[The description below was written by a language model from this plasmid's Addgene catalogue record and pLannotate feature annotations shown in this document.]
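Description:
pc3XB-ZF139 is a mammalian expression-type plasmid built on pc3XB, a modified version of Invitrogen's pcDNA3, and it serves as an archive vector for a single zinc finger module in the Zinc Finger Consortium Modular Assembly Kit v1.0. It is maintained in E. coli at high copy through a ColE1/pUC-type origin with ampicillin selection from the bla gene and its promoter. It also retains the pcDNA3 f1 origin for single-stranded DNA production. An SV40 early promoter drives a neomycin phosphotransferase gene followed by an SV40 polyadenylation signal, allowing G418 selection in mammalian cells. Short lac promoter/operator, lacI, ble, bom and HIV-1 LTR matches in the feature table appear to be backbone remnants or incidental fragment hits rather than functional parts.

The payload is ZF139, an insert of about 90 bp encoding one C2H2 zinc finger, cloned between XbaI and BamHI sites that are both preserved. It lies downstream of the CMV enhancer/promoter and a T7 promoter and upstream of the bovine growth hormone polyadenylation signal. The automated annotation labels this region as a fragment of human ZNF22, which reflects sequence similarity of the finger to that protein. According to the depositor, the module comes from the ToolGen set (name VSTR) and recognises the DNA triplet GCT. The retained flanking restriction sites fit the kit's purpose: individual finger modules are excised and joined by restriction-based modular assembly into multi-finger arrays. These arrays can then be used to build zinc finger nucleases directed at chosen target sequences. The T7 promoter also provides the sequencing primer site for checking the insert.
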