Addgene plasmid #13189: pc3XB-ZF139
Depositing lab: Keith Joung. Depositing organization: Massachusetts General Hospital. Publication: Standardized reagents and protocols for engineering zinc finger nucleases by modular assembly. Wright DA, Thibodeau-Beganny S, Sander JD, Winfrey RJ, Hirsh AS, Eichtinger M, Fu F, Porteus MH, Dobbs D, Voytas DF, Joung JK. Nat Protoc. 2006;1(3):1637-52. doi: 10.1038/nprot.2006.259 PubMed 17406455.
Backbone
  Vector backbone: pc3XB
  Backbone manufacturer: Modified Invitrogen pcDNA3
  Backbone size w/o insert (bp): 5400
  Vector type: Mammalian Expression
  Selectable markers: Neomycin (select with G418)
Growth in bacteria
  Bacterial resistance: Ampicillin, 100 μg/mL
  Growth temperature: 37°C
  Growth strain: XL1 Blue
  Copy number: High Copy
Gene/Insert
  Gene/Insert name: ZF139
  Insert size (bp): 90
  Cloning method: Restriction Enzyme; 5′ cloning site XbaI (not destroyed); 3′ cloning site BamHI (not destroyed)
  Sequencing primers: 5′ T7
Terms and licenses: Academic/Nonprofit Terms; Industry Terms: Not Available to Industry
Depositor comments: Part of the Zinc Finger Consortium Modular Assembly Kit v1.0. Finger protein sequence: PGEKPYECNYCGKTFSVSSTLIRHQRIH. Target DNA sequence: GCT. This zinc finger is derived from the ToolGen module set. ToolGen ZF ID: 46. ToolGen ZF Name: VSTR.
How to cite: pc3XB-ZF139 was a gift from Keith Joung (Addgene plasmid # 13189 ; http://n2t.net/addgene:13189 ; RRID:Addgene_13189)
