Features (pLannotate 1.2.2; 20 found; start..end, strand, type, name):
     28..80      -  misc_feature   bom (fragment): basis of mobility region from pBR322
    235..614     +  enhancer       CMV enhancer: human cytomegalovirus immediate early enhancer
    615..818     +  promoter       CMV promoter: human cytomegalovirus (CMV) immediate early promoter
    814..847     +  LTR            5' LTR (truncated) (fragment): truncated 5' long terminal repeat (LTR) from HIV-1
    863..881     +  promoter       T7 promoter: promoter for bacteriophage T7 RNA polymerase
    927..1019    +  CDS            ZNF22 (fragment): ZNF22_HUMAN - Also known as KOX15, KROX26. Experimental evidence at protein level: Swiss-Prot protein existence level 1. Binds DNA through the consensus sequence 5'-CAATG-3'. May be involved in transcriptional regulation and may play a role in tooth formation (By similarity). From Homo sapiens (Human).
   1062..1286    +  polyA_signal   bGH poly(A) signal: bovine growth hormone polyadenylation signal
   1290..1311    +  promoter       SV40 promoter (fragment): SV40 enhancer and early promoter
   1332..1760    +  rep_origin     f1 ori (sequence partly withheld): f1 bacteriophage origin of replication; arrow indicates direction of (+) strand synthesis
   1774..2103    +  promoter       SV40 promoter: SV40 enhancer and early promoter
   2174..2965    +  CDS            neo: KKA2_KLEPN - Also known as kan, nptII. Experimental evidence at protein level: Swiss-Prot protein existence level 1. Resistance to kanamycin, neomycin, paromomycin, ribostamycin, butirosin and gentamicin B. From Klebsiella pneumoniae.
   2989..3147    +  CDS            ble (fragment): BLE_KLEPN - Experimental evidence at protein level: Swiss-Prot protein existence level 1. Binding protein with a strong affinity to the bleomycin family of antibiotics. Binds to CL990; an antimitotic-antibiotic compound. From Klebsiella pneumoniae.
   3142..3263    +  polyA_signal   SV40 poly(A) signal: SV40 polyadenylation signal
   3336..3352    -  protein_bind   lac operator: The lac repressor binds to the lac operator to inhibit transcription in E. coli. This inhibition can be relieved by adding lactose or isopropyl-β-D-thiogalactopyranoside (IPTG). lac repressor encoded by lacI
   3360..3390    -  promoter       lac promoter: promoter for the E. coli lac operon
   3405..3426    -  protein_bind   CAP binding site: CAP binding activates transcription in the presence of cAMP. E. coli catabolite activator protein
   3439..3531    -  CDS            lacI (fragment): lac repressor; lacI; The lac repressor binds to the lac operator to inhibit transcription in E. coli. This inhibition can be relieved by adding lactose or isopropyl-β-D-thiogalactopyranoside (IPTG).
   3714..4299    -  rep_origin     ori: high-copy-number ColE1/pMB1/pBR322/pUC origin of replication
   4470..5330    -  CDS            AmpR: β-lactamase; bla; confers resistance to ampicillin, carbenicillin, and related antibiotics
   5331..5435    -  promoter       AmpR promoter: bla
>Addgene plasmid #13189 | pc3XB-ZF139 | depositor full sequence | sequence record 7538 | Author sequence
GACGGATCGGGAGATCTCCCGATCCCCTATGGTGCACTCTCAGTACAATCTGCTCTGATGCCGCATAGTT
AAGCCAGTATCTGCTCCCTGCTTGTGTGTTGGAGGTCGCTGAGTAGTGCGCGAGCAAAATTTAAGCTACA
ACAAGGCAAGGCTTGACCGACAATTGCATGAAGAATCTGCTTAGGGTTAGGCGTTTTGCGCTGCTTCGCG
ATGTACGGGCCAGATATACGCGTTGACATTGATTATTGACTAGTTATTAATAGTAATCAATTACGGGGTC
ATTAGTTCATAGCCCATATATGGAGTTCCGCGTTACATAACTTACGGTAAATGGCCCGCCTGGCTGACCG
CCCAACGACCCCCGCCCATTGACGTCAATAATGACGTATGTTCCCATAGTAACGCCAATAGGGACTTTCC
ATTGACGTCAATGGGTGGAGTATTTACGGTAAACTGCCCACTTGGCAGTACATCAAGTGTATCATATGCC
AAGTACGCCCCCTATTGACGTCAATGACGGTAAATGGCCCGCCTGGCATTATGCCCAGTACATGACCTTA
TGGGACTTTCCTACTTGGCAGTACATCTACGTATTAGTCATCGCTATTACCATGGTGATGCGGTTTTGGC
AGTACATCAATGGGCGTGGATAGCGGTTTGACTCACGGGGATTTCCAAGTCTCCACCCCATTGACGTCAA
TGGGAGTTTGTTTTGGCACCAAAATCAACGGGACTTTCCAAAATGTCGTAACAACTCCGCCCCATTGACG
CAAATGGGCGGTAGGCGTGTACGGTGGGAGGTCTATATAAGCAGAGCTCTCTGGCTAACTAGAGAACCCA
CTGCTTACTGGCTTATCGAAATTAATACGACTCACTATAGGGAGACCCAAGCTGGCTAGCGTTTAAACGG
GCCCTCTAGACCCGGGGAGAAGCCTTACGAGTGCAACTACTGCGGCAAGACGTTCAGCGTGAGCTCCACG
CTCATTCGCCACCAGCGCATCCACACCGGTGGATCCTCTGCACAGTAGTAAGCTTAAGTTTAAACCGCTG
ATCAGCCTCGACTGTGCCTTCTAGTTGCCAGCCATCTGTTGTTTGCCCCTCCCCCGTGCCTTCCTTGACC
CTGGAAGGTGCCACTCCCACTGTCCTTTCCTAATAAAATGAGGAAATTGCATCGCATTGTCTGAGTAGGT
GTCATTCTATTCTGGGGGGTGGGGTGGGGCAGGACAGCAAGGGGGAGGATTGGGAAGACAATAGCAGGCA
TGCTGGGGATGCGGTGGGCTCTATGGCTTCTGAGGCGGAAAGAACCAGCTGGGGCTCTAGGGGGTATCCC
C
[124 nt withheld, positions 1332-1455]
C
[91 nt withheld, positions 1457-1547]
A
[49 nt withheld, positions 1549-1597]
CCTTTGACGTTGGAGTCCACGTTCTTT
[37 nt withheld, positions 1625-1661]
ACCCTATCTCGGTCTATTCTTTTGATTTATAAGGGATTTTGCCGATTTCGGCCTATTGGTTAAAAAATGA
GCTGATTTAACAAAAATTTAACGCGAATTAATTCTGTGGAATGTGTGTCAGTTAGGGTGTGGAAAGTCCC
CAGGCTCCCCAGCAGGCAGAAGTATGCAAAGCATGCATCTCAATTAGTCAGCAACCAGGTGTGGAAAGTC
CCCAGGCTCCCCAGCAGGCAGAAGTATGCAAAGCATGCATCTCAATTAGTCAGCAACCATAGTCCCGCCC
CTAACTCCGCCCATCCCGCCCCTAACTCCGCCCAGTTCCGCCCATTCTCCGCCCCATGGCTGACTAATTT
TTTTTATTTATGCAGAGGCCGAGGCCGCCTCTGCCTCTGAGCTATTCCAGAAGTAGTGAGGAGGCTTTTT
TGGAGGCCTAGGCTTTTGCAAAAAGCTCCCGGCCGGGAGCTTGTATATCCATTTTCGGATCTGATCAAGA
GACAGGATGAGGATCGTTTCGCATGATTGAACAAGATGGATTGCACGCAGGTTCTCCGGCCGCTTGGGTG
GAGAGGCTATTCGGCTATGACTGGGCACAACAGACAATCGGCTGCTCTGATGCCGCCGTGTTCCGGCTGT
CAGCGCAGGGGCGCCCGGTTCTTTTTGTCAAGACCGACCTGTCCGGTGCCCTGAATGAACTGCAGGACGA
GGCAGCGCGGCTATCGTGGCTGGCCACGACGGGCGTTCCTTGCGCAGCTGTGCTCGACGTTGTCACTGAA
GCGGGAAGGGACTGGCTGCTATTGGGCGAAGTGCCGGGGCAGGATCTCCTGTCATCTCACCTTGCTCCTG
CCGAGAAAGTATCCATCATGGCTGATGCAATGCGGCGGCTGCATACGCTTGATCCGGCTACCTGCCCATT
CGACCACCAAGCGAAACATCGCATCGAGCGAGCACGTACTCGGATGGAAGCCGGTCTTGTCGATCAGGAT
GATCTGGACGAAGAGCATCAGGGGCTCGCGCCAGCCGAACTGTTCGCCAGGCTCAAGGCGCGCATGCCCG
ACGGCGAGGATCTCGTCGTGACCCATGGCGATGCCTGCTTGCCGAATATCATGGTGGAAAATGGCCGCTT
TTCTGGATTCATCGACTGTGGCCGGCTGGGTGTGGCGGACCGCTATCAGGACATAGCGTTGGCTACCCGT
GATATTGCTGAAGAGCTTGGCGGCGAATGGGCTGACCGCTTCCTCGTGCTTTACGGTATCGCCGCTCCCG
ATTCGCAGCGCATCGCCTTCTATCGCCTTCTTGACGAGTTCTTCTGAGCGGGACTCTGGGGTTCGAAATG
ACCGACCAAGCGACGCCCAACCTGCCATCACGAGATTTCGATTCCACCGCCGCCTTCTATGAAAGGTTGG
GCTTCGGAATCGTTTTCCGGGACGCCGGCTGGATGATCCTCCAGCGCGGGGATCTCATGCTGGAGTTCTT
CGCCCACCCCAACTTGTTTATTGCAGCTTATAATGGTTACAAATAAAGCAATAGCATCACAAATTTCACA
AATAAAGCATTTTTTTCACTGCATTCTAGTTGTGGTTTGTCCAAACTCATCAATGTATCTTATCATGTCT
GTATACCGTCGACCTCTAGCTAGAGCTTGGCGTAATCATGGTCATAGCTGTTTCCTGTGTGAAATTGTTA
TCCGCTCACAATTCCACACAACATACGAGCCGGAAGCATAAAGTGTAAAGCCTGGGGTGCCTAATGAGTG
AGCTAACTCACATTAATTGCGTTGCGCTCACTGCCCGCTTTCCAGTCGGGAAACCTGTCGTGCCAGCTGC
ATTAATGAATCGGCCAACGCGCGGGGAGAGGCGGTTTGCGTATTGGGCGCTCTTCCGCTTCCTCGCTCAC
TGACTCGCTGCGCTCGGTCGTTCGGCTGCGGCGAGCGGTATCAGCTCACTCAAAGGCGGTAATACGGTTA
TCCACAGAATCAGGGGATAACGCAGGAAAGAACATGTGAGCAAAAGGCCAGCAAAAGGCCAGGAACCGTA
AAAAGGCCGCGTTGCTGGCGTTTTTCCATAGGCTCCGCCCCCCTGACGAGCATCACAAAAATCGACGCTC
AAGTCAGAGGTGGCGAAACCCGACAGGACTATAAAGATACCAGGCGTTTCCCCCTGGAAGCTCCCTCGTG
CGCTCTCCTGTTCCGACCCTGCCGCTTACCGGATACCTGTCCGCCTTTCTCCCTTCGGGAAGCGTGGCGC
TTTCTCATAGCTCACGCTGTAGGTATCTCAGTTCGGTGTAGGTCGTTCGCTCCAAGCTGGGCTGTGTGCA
CGAACCCCCCGTTCAGCCCGACCGCTGCGCCTTATCCGGTAACTATCGTCTTGAGTCCAACCCGGTAAGA
CACGACTTATCGCCACTGGCAGCAGCCACTGGTAACAGGATTAGCAGAGCGAGGTATGTAGGCGGTGCTA
CAGAGTTCTTGAAGTGGTGGCCTAACTACGGCTACACTAGAAGAACAGTATTTGGTATCTGCGCTCTGCT
GAAGCCAGTTACCTTCGGAAAAAGAGTTGGTAGCTCTTGATCCGGCAAACAAACCACCGCTGGTAGCGGT
TTTTTTGTTTGCAAGCAGCAGATTACGCGCAGAAAAAAAGGATCTCAAGAAGATCCTTTGATCTTTTCTA
CGGGGTCTGACGCTCAGTGGAACGAAAACTCACGTTAAGGGATTTTGGTCATGAGATTATCAAAAAGGAT
CTTCACCTAGATCCTTTTAAATTAAAAATGAAGTTTTAAATCAATCTAAAGTATATATGAGTAAACTTGG
TCTGACAGTTACCAATGCTTAATCAGTGAGGCACCTATCTCAGCGATCTGTCTATTTCGTTCATCCATAG
TTGCCTGACTCCCCGTCGTGTAGATAACTACGATACGGGAGGGCTTACCATCTGGCCCCAGTGCTGCAAT
GATACCGCGAGACCCACGCTCACCGGCTCCAGATTTATCAGCAATAAACCAGCCAGCCGGAAGGGCCGAG
CGCAGAAGTGGTCCTGCAACTTTATCCGCCTCCATCCAGTCTATTAATTGTTGCCGGGAAGCTAGAGTAA
GTAGTTCGCCAGTTAATAGTTTGCGCAACGTTGTTGCCATTGCTACAGGCATCGTGGTGTCACGCTCGTC
GTTTGGTATGGCTTCATTCAGCTCCGGTTCCCAACGATCAAGGCGAGTTACATGATCCCCCATGTTGTGC
AAAAAAGCGGTTAGCTCCTTCGGTCCTCCGATCGTTGTCAGAAGTAAGTTGGCCGCAGTGTTATCACTCA
TGGTTATGGCAGCACTGCATAATTCTCTTACTGTCATGCCATCCGTAAGATGCTTTTCTGTGACTGGTGA
GTACTCAACCAAGTCATTCTGAGAATAGTGTATGCGGCGACCGAGTTGCTCTTGCCCGGCGTCAATACGG
GATAATACCGCGCCACATAGCAGAACTTTAAAAGTGCTCATCATTGGAAAACGTTCTTCGGGGCGAAAAC
TCTCAAGGATCTTACCGCTGTTGAGATCCAGTTCGATGTAACCCACTCGTGCACCCAACTGATCTTCAGC
ATCTTTTACTTTCACCAGCGTTTCTGGGTGAGCAAAAACAGGAAGGCAAAATGCCGCAAAAAAGGGAATA
AGGGCGACACGGAAATGTTGAATACTCATACTCTTCCTTTTTCAATATTATTGAAGCATTTATCAGGGTT
ATTGTCTCATGAGCGGATACATATTTGAATGTATTTAGAAAAATAAACAAATAGGGGTTCCGCGCACATT
TCCCCGAAAAGTGCCACCTGACGTC
