>Addgene plasmid #13189 | pc3XB-ZF139 | addgene partial sequence | sequence record 19573 | CMV-F 5'-CGCAAATGGGCGGTAGGCGTG-3'
AGCAGAGCTCTCTGGCTACTAGAGAACCACTGCTTACTGGCTTATCGAAATTAATACGACTCACTATAGG
GAGACCCAAGCTGGCTAGCGTTTAAACGGGCCCTCTAGACCCGGGGAGAAGCCTTACGAGTGCAACTACT
GCGGCAAGACGTTCAGCGTGAGCTCCACGCTCATTCGCCACCAGCGCATCCACACCGGTGGATCCTCTGC
ACAGTAGTAAGCTTAAGTTTAAACCGCTGATCAGCCTCGACTGTGCCTTCTAGTTGCCAGCCATCTGTTG
TTTGCCCCTCCCCCGTGCCTTCCTTGACCCTGGAAGGTGCCACTCCCACTGTCCTTTCCTAATAAAATGA
GGAAATTGCATCGCATTGTCTGAGTAGGTGTCATTCTATTCTGGGG
